Addgene plasmid #145168: pcDNA3-sACE2v5-Fc(IgG1)
Purpose: Mammalian expression plasmid for soluble ACE2-Fc fusion (IgG1) high affinity 5
Depositing lab: Erik Procko. Depositing organization: University of Illinois at Urbana-Champaign. Publication: Engineering human ACE2 to optimize binding to the spike protein of SARS coronavirus 2. Chan KK, Dorosky D, Sharma P, Abbasi SA, Dye JM, Kranz DM, Herbert AS, Procko E. Science. 2020 Sep 4;369(6508):1261-1265. doi: 10.1126/science.abc0870. Epub 2020 Aug 4. PubMed 32753553.
Backbone
  Vector backbone: pcDNA3.1(+)
  Backbone manufacturer: Invitrogen
  Backbone size w/o insert (bp): 5332
  Total vector size (bp): 7888
  Vector type: Mammalian Expression
  Selectable markers: Neomycin (select with G418)
Growth in bacteria
  Bacterial resistance: Ampicillin, 100 μg/mL
  Growth temperature: 37°C
  Growth strain: DH5alpha
  Copy number: High Copy
Gene/Insert
  Gene/Insert name: Angiotensin-converting enzyme 2 (alt names: ACE2; peptidyl-dipeptidase A)
  Species: H. sapiens (human)
  Insert size (bp): 2556
  Mutation: Extracellular, soluble protease domain (a.a. M1-D615) with mutations A25V, T92Q, A386L
  GenBank ID: NM_021804.1
  Entrez Gene: ACE2 (a.k.a. ACEH)
  Promoter: CMV
  Tag / fusion protein: Fc region of human IgG1 (C terminal on insert)
  Cloning method: Restriction Enzyme; 5′ cloning site NheI (not destroyed); 3′ cloning site XhoI (not destroyed)
  Sequencing primers: 5′ CMV-fwd; 3′ BGH-rev
Terms and licenses: Academic/Nonprofit Terms; Industry Terms: Not Available to Industry
Depositor comments: Please visit https://www.biorxiv.org/content/10.1101/2020.03.16.994236v1 for BioRxiv preprint.
How to cite: pcDNA3-sACE2v5-Fc(IgG1) was a gift from Erik Procko (Addgene plasmid # 145168 ; http://n2t.net/addgene:145168 ; RRID:Addgene_145168)
