[The description below was written by a language model from this plasmid's Addgene catalogue record and pLannotate feature annotations shown in this document.]
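Description:
pcDNA3-sACE2v5-Fc(IgG1) is a mammalian expression plasmid of about 7.9 kb built on the Invitrogen pcDNA3.1(+) backbone. It is maintained in E. coli through a high-copy ColE1/pUC-type origin and an ampicillin resistance gene (β-lactamase with its own promoter), and it also carries an f1 phage origin. For selection in mammalian cells, an SV40 early promoter drives a neomycin phosphotransferase gene terminated by an SV40 polyadenylation signal, allowing G418 selection of stable transfectants. The automated annotation also flags several short fragments (an HIV-1 LTR piece, ble, lacI, bom and lac promoter/operator elements). These appear to be backbone remnants or partial matches rather than functional parts of the design.

The expression cassette consists of the CMV immediate-early enhancer and promoter, followed by a T7 promoter, the insert cloned between NheI and XhoI, and the bovine growth hormone polyadenylation signal. The insert encodes the soluble extracellular protease domain of human ACE2 (residues M1 to D615) carrying three substitutions, A25V, T92Q and A386L. It is fused at its C terminus to the Fc region of human IgG1, and the feature table shows the ACE2 and IGHG1 coding segments as contiguous. Because the fragment begins at the native first residue and lacks the membrane-anchoring portion, the product is expected to be a secreted protein. The Fc moiety typically confers dimerisation and a convenient handle for purification and detection.

The record describes this as high-affinity variant 5 from work engineering ACE2 for improved binding to the SARS-CoV-2 spike protein. Its use is therefore production of a soluble decoy receptor for spike binding studies.
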