Features (pLannotate 1.2.2; 21 found; start..end, strand, type, name):
    128..507     +  enhancer       CMV enhancer: human cytomegalovirus immediate early enhancer
    508..711     +  promoter       CMV promoter: human cytomegalovirus (CMV) immediate early promoter
    707..740     +  LTR            5' LTR (truncated) (fragment): truncated 5' long terminal repeat (LTR) from HIV-1
    756..774     +  promoter       T7 promoter: promoter for bacteriophage T7 RNA polymerase
    800..2656    +  CDS            ACE2 (fragment): ACE2_HUMAN - Experimental evidence at protein level: Swiss-Prot protein existence level 1. [Isoform 2]: (Microbial infection) Non-functional as a receptor for human coronavirus SARS-CoV-2. From Homo sapiens (Human).
   2651..3331    +  CDS            IGHG1 (fragment): IGHG1_HUMAN - Experimental evidence at protein level: Swiss-Prot protein existence level 1. Constant region of immunoglobulin heavy chains. Immunoglobulins, also known as antibodies, are membrane-bound or secreted glycoproteins produced by B lymphocytes. In the recognition phase of humoral immunity, the membrane-bound immunoglobulins serve as receptors which, upon binding of a specific antigen, trigger the clonal expansion and differentiation of B lymphocytes into immunoglobulins- secreting plasma cells. Secreted immunoglobulins mediate the effector phase of humoral immunity, which results in
   3381..3605    +  polyA_signal   bGH poly(A) signal: bovine growth hormone polyadenylation signal
   3609..3630    +  promoter       SV40 promoter (fragment): SV40 enhancer and early promoter
   3651..4079    +  rep_origin     f1 ori (sequence partly withheld): f1 bacteriophage origin of replication; arrow indicates direction of (+) strand synthesis
   4093..4422    +  promoter       SV40 promoter: SV40 enhancer and early promoter
   4489..5280    +  CDS            neo: KKA2_KLEPN - Also known as kan, nptII. Experimental evidence at protein level: Swiss-Prot protein existence level 1. Resistance to kanamycin, neomycin, paromomycin, ribostamycin, butirosin and gentamicin B. From Klebsiella pneumoniae.
   5304..5462    +  CDS            ble (fragment): BLE_KLEPN - Experimental evidence at protein level: Swiss-Prot protein existence level 1. Binding protein with a strong affinity to the bleomycin family of antibiotics. Binds to CL990; an antimitotic-antibiotic compound. From Klebsiella pneumoniae.
   5457..5578    +  polyA_signal   SV40 poly(A) signal: SV40 polyadenylation signal
   5651..5667    -  protein_bind   lac operator: The lac repressor binds to the lac operator to inhibit transcription in E. coli. This inhibition can be relieved by adding lactose or isopropyl-β-D-thiogalactopyranoside (IPTG). lac repressor encoded by lacI
   5675..5705    -  promoter       lac promoter: promoter for the E. coli lac operon
   5720..5741    -  protein_bind   CAP binding site: CAP binding activates transcription in the presence of cAMP. E. coli catabolite activator protein
   5754..5846    -  CDS            lacI (fragment): lac repressor; lacI; The lac repressor binds to the lac operator to inhibit transcription in E. coli. This inhibition can be relieved by adding lactose or isopropyl-β-D-thiogalactopyranoside (IPTG).
   6029..6617    -  rep_origin     ori: high-copy-number ColE1/pMB1/pBR322/pUC origin of replication
   6788..7648    -  CDS            AmpR: β-lactamase; bla; confers resistance to ampicillin, carbenicillin, and related antibiotics
   7649..7753    -  promoter       AmpR promoter: bla
   7812..7864    -  misc_feature   bom (fragment): basis of mobility region from pBR322
>Addgene plasmid #145168 | pcDNA3-sACE2v5-Fc(IgG1) | addgene full sequence | sequence record 292627 | Addgene NGS Result
GCTGAGTAGTGCGCGAGCAAAATTTAAGCTACAACAAGGCAAGGCTTGACCGACAATTGCATGAAGAATC
TGCTTAGGGTTAGGCGTTTTGCGCTGCTTCGCGATGTACGGGCCAGATATACGCGTTGACATTGATTATT
GACTAGTTATTAATAGTAATCAATTACGGGGTCATTAGTTCATAGCCCATATATGGAGTTCCGCGTTACA
TAACTTACGGTAAATGGCCCGCCTGGCTGACCGCCCAACGACCCCCGCCCATTGACGTCAATAATGACGT
ATGTTCCCATAGTAACGCCAATAGGGACTTTCCATTGACGTCAATGGGTGGAGTATTTACGGTAAACTGC
CCACTTGGCAGTACATCAAGTGTATCATATGCCAAGTACGCCCCCTATTGACGTCAATGACGGTAAATGG
CCCGCCTGGCATTATGCCCAGTACATGACCTTATGGGACTTTCCTACTTGGCAGTACATCTACGTATTAG
TCATCGCTATTACCATGGTGATGCGGTTTTGGCAGTACATCAATGGGCGTGGATAGCGGTTTGACTCACG
GGGATTTCCAAGTCTCCACCCCATTGACGTCAATGGGAGTTTGTTTTGGCACCAAAATCAACGGGACTTT
CCAAAATGTCGTAACAACTCCGCCCCATTGACGCAAATGGGCGGTAGGCGTGTACGGTGGGAGGTCTATA
TAAGCAGAGCTCTCTGGCTAACTAGAGAACCCACTGCTTACTGGCTTATCGAAATTAATACGACTCACTA
TAGGGAGACCCAAGCTGGCTAGCGCCACCATGTCAAGCTCTTCCTGGCTCCTTCTCAGCCTTGTTGCTGT
AACTGCTGCTCAGTCCACCATTGAGGAACAGGTCAAGACATTTTTGGACAAGTTTAACCACGAAGCCGAA
GACCTGTTCTATCAAAGTTCACTTGCTTCTTGGAATTATAACACCAATATTACTGAAGAGAATGTCCAAA
ACATGAATAATGCTGGGGACAAATGGTCTGCCTTTTTAAAGGAACAGTCCACACTTGCCCAAATGTATCC
ACTACAAGAAATTCAGAATCTCCAAGTCAAGCTTCAGCTGCAGGCTCTTCAGCAAAATGGGTCTTCAGTG
CTCTCAGAAGACAAGAGCAAACGGTTGAACACAATTCTAAATACAATGAGCACCATCTACAGTACTGGAA
AAGTTTGTAACCCAGATAATCCACAAGAATGCTTATTACTTGAACCAGGTTTGAATGAAATAATGGCAAA
CAGTTTAGACTACAATGAGAGGCTCTGGGCTTGGGAAAGCTGGAGATCTGAGGTCGGCAAGCAGCTGAGG
CCATTATATGAAGAGTATGTGGTCTTGAAAAATGAGATGGCAAGAGCAAATCATTATGAGGACTATGGGG
ATTATTGGAGAGGAGACTATGAAGTAAATGGGGTAGATGGCTATGACTACAGCCGCGGCCAGTTGATTGA
AGATGTGGAACATACCTTTGAAGAGATTAAACCATTATATGAACATCTTCATGCCTATGTGAGGGCAAAG
TTGATGAATGCCTATCCTTCCTATATCAGTCCAATTGGATGCCTCCCTGCTCATTTGCTTGGTGATATGT
GGGGTAGATTTTGGACAAATCTGTACTCTTTGACAGTTCCCTTTGGACAGAAACCAAACATAGATGTTAC
TGATGCAATGGTGGACCAGGCCTGGGATGCACAGAGAATATTCAAGGAGGCCGAGAAGTTCTTTGTATCT
GTTGGTCTTCCTAATATGACTCAAGGATTCTGGGAAAATTCCATGCTAACGGACCCAGGAAATGTTCAGA
AAGCAGTCTGCCATCCCACAGCTTGGGACCTGGGGAAGGGCGACTTCAGGATTCTTATGTGCACAAAGGT
GACAATGGACGACTTCCTGACAGCTCATCATGAGATGGGGCATATCCAGTATGATATGGCATATCTTGCA
CAACCTTTTCTGCTAAGAAATGGAGCTAATGAAGGATTCCATGAAGCTGTTGGGGAAATCATGTCACTTT
CTGCAGCCACACCTAAGCATTTAAAATCCATTGGTCTTCTGTCACCCGATTTTCAAGAAGACAATGAAAC
AGAAATAAACTTCCTGCTCAAACAAGCACTCACGATTGTTGGGACTCTGCCATTTACTTACATGTTAGAG
AAGTGGAGGTGGATGGTCTTTAAAGGGGAAATTCCCAAAGACCAGTGGATGAAAAAGTGGTGGGAGATGA
AGCGAGAGATAGTTGGGGTGGTGGAACCTGTGCCCCATGATGAAACATACTGTGACCCCGCATCTCTGTT
CCATGTTTCTAATGATTACTCATTCATTCGATATTACACAAGGACCCTTTACCAATTCCAGTTTCAAGAA
GCACTTTGTCAAGCAGCTAAACATGAAGGCCCTCTGCACAAATGTGACATCTCAAACTCTACAGAAGCTG
GACAGAAACTGTTCAATATGCTGAGGCTTGGAAAATCAGAACCCTGGACCCTAGCATTGGAAAATGTTGT
AGGAGCAAAGAACATGAATGTAAGGCCACTGCTCAACTACTTTGAGCCCTTATTTACCTGGCTGAAAGAC
CAGAACAAGAATTCTTTTGTGGGATGGAGTACCGACTGGAGTCCATATGCAGACGGATCCGACAAAACTC
ACACATGCCCACCGTGCCCAGCACCTGAACTCCTGGGGGGACCGTCAGTCTTCCTCTTCCCCCCAAAACC
CAAGGACACCCTCATGATCTCCCGGACCCCTGAGGTCACATGCGTGGTGGTGGACGTGAGCCACGAAGAC
CCTGAGGTCAAGTTCAACTGGTACGTGGACGGCGTGGAGGTGCATAATGCCAAGACAAAGCCGCGGGAGG
AGCAGTACAACAGCACGTACCGTGTGGTCAGCGTCCTCACCGTCCTGCACCAGGACTGGCTGAATGGCAA
GGAGTACAAGTGCAAGGTCTCCAACAAAGCCCTCCCAGCCCCCATCGAGAAAACCATCTCCAAAGCCAAA
GGGCAGCCCCGAGAACCACAGGTGTACACCCTGCCCCCATCCCGGGAGGAGATGACCAAGAACCAGGTCA
GCCTGACCTGCCTGGTCAAAGGCTTCTATCCCAGCGACATCGCCGTGGAGTGGGAGAGCAATGGGCAGCC
GGAGAACAACTACAAGACCACGCCTCCCGTGCTGGACTCCGACGGCTCCTTCTTCCTCTACAGCAAGCTC
ACCGTGGACAAGAGCAGGTGGCAGCAGGGGAACGTCTTCTCATGCTCCGTGATGCACGAGGCTCTGCACA
ACCACTACACGCAGAAGAGCCTCTCCCTGTCTCCGGGTAAATGATAACTCGAGTCTAGAGGGCCCGTTTA
AACCCGCTGATCAGCCTCGACTGTGCCTTCTAGTTGCCAGCCATCTGTTGTTTGCCCCTCCCCCGTGCCT
TCCTTGACCCTGGAAGGTGCCACTCCCACTGTCCTTTCCTAATAAAATGAGGAAATTGCATCGCATTGTC
TGAGTAGGTGTCATTCTATTCTGGGGGGTGGGGTGGGGCAGGACAGCAAGGGGGAGGATTGGGAAGACAA
TAGCAGGCATGCTGGGGATGCGGTGGGCTCTATGGCTTCTGAGGCGGAAAGAACCAGCTGGGGCTCTAGG
GGGTATCCCC
[124 nt withheld, positions 3651-3774]
C
[91 nt withheld, positions 3776-3866]
A
[49 nt withheld, positions 3868-3916]
CCTTTGACGTTGGAGTCCACGTTCTTT
[37 nt withheld, positions 3944-3980]
ACCCTATCTCGGTCTATTCTTTTGATTTATAAGGGATTTTGCCGATTTCGGCCTATTGGTTAAAAAATGA
GCTGATTTAACAAAAATTTAACGCGAATTAATTCTGTGGAATGTGTGTCAGTTAGGGTGTGGAAAGTCCC
CAGGCTCCCCAGCAGGCAGAAGTATGCAAAGCATGCATCTCAATTAGTCAGCAACCAGGTGTGGAAAGTC
CCCAGGCTCCCCAGCAGGCAGAAGTATGCAAAGCATGCATCTCAATTAGTCAGCAACCATAGTCCCGCCC
CTAACTCCGCCCATCCCGCCCCTAACTCCGCCCAGTTCCGCCCATTCTCCGCCCCATGGCTGACTAATTT
TTTTTATTTATGCAGAGGCCGAGGCCGCCTCTGCCTCTGAGCTATTCCAGAAGTAGTGAGGAGGCTTTTT
TGGAGGCCTAGGCTTTTGCAAAAAGCTCCCGGGAGCTTGTATATCCATTTTCGGATCTGATCAAGAGACA
GGATGAGGATCGTTTCGCATGATTGAACAAGATGGATTGCACGCAGGTTCTCCGGCCGCTTGGGTGGAGA
GGCTATTCGGCTATGACTGGGCACAACAGACAATCGGCTGCTCTGATGCCGCCGTGTTCCGGCTGTCAGC
GCAGGGGCGCCCGGTTCTTTTTGTCAAGACCGACCTGTCCGGTGCCCTGAATGAACTGCAGGACGAGGCA
GCGCGGCTATCGTGGCTGGCCACGACGGGCGTTCCTTGCGCAGCTGTGCTCGACGTTGTCACTGAAGCGG
GAAGGGACTGGCTGCTATTGGGCGAAGTGCCGGGGCAGGATCTCCTGTCATCTCACCTTGCTCCTGCCGA
GAAAGTATCCATCATGGCTGATGCAATGCGGCGGCTGCATACGCTTGATCCGGCTACCTGCCCATTCGAC
CACCAAGCGAAACATCGCATCGAGCGAGCACGTACTCGGATGGAAGCCGGTCTTGTCGATCAGGATGATC
TGGACGAAGAGCATCAGGGGCTCGCGCCAGCCGAACTGTTCGCCAGGCTCAAGGCGCGCATGCCCGACGG
CGAGGATCTCGTCGTGACCCATGGCGATGCCTGCTTGCCGAATATCATGGTGGAAAATGGCCGCTTTTCT
GGATTCATCGACTGTGGCCGGCTGGGTGTGGCGGACCGCTATCAGGACATAGCGTTGGCTACCCGTGATA
TTGCTGAAGAGCTTGGCGGCGAATGGGCTGACCGCTTCCTCGTGCTTTACGGTATCGCCGCTCCCGATTC
GCAGCGCATCGCCTTCTATCGCCTTCTTGACGAGTTCTTCTGAGCGGGACTCTGGGGTTCGAAATGACCG
ACCAAGCGACGCCCAACCTGCCATCACGAGATTTCGATTCCACCGCCGCCTTCTATGAAAGGTTGGGCTT
CGGAATCGTTTTCCGGGACGCCGGCTGGATGATCCTCCAGCGCGGGGATCTCATGCTGGAGTTCTTCGCC
CACCCCAACTTGTTTATTGCAGCTTATAATGGTTACAAATAAAGCAATAGCATCACAAATTTCACAAATA
AAGCATTTTTTTCACTGCATTCTAGTTGTGGTTTGTCCAAACTCATCAATGTATCTTATCATGTCTGTAT
ACCGTCGACCTCTAGCTAGAGCTTGGCGTAATCATGGTCATAGCTGTTTCCTGTGTGAAATTGTTATCCG
CTCACAATTCCACACAACATACGAGCCGGAAGCATAAAGTGTAAAGCCTGGGGTGCCTAATGAGTGAGCT
AACTCACATTAATTGCGTTGCGCTCACTGCCCGCTTTCCAGTCGGGAAACCTGTCGTGCCAGCTGCATTA
ATGAATCGGCCAACGCGCGGGGAGAGGCGGTTTGCGTATTGGGCGCTCTTCCGCTTCCTCGCTCACTGAC
TCGCTGCGCTCGGTCGTTCGGCTGCGGCGAGCGGTATCAGCTCACTCAAAGGCGGTAATACGGTTATCCA
CAGAATCAGGGGATAACGCAGGAAAGAACATGTGAGCAAAAGGCCAGCAAAAGGCCAGGAACCGTAAAAA
GGCCGCGTTGCTGGCGTTTTTCCATAGGCTCCGCCCCCCTGACGAGCATCACAAAAATCGACGCTCAAGT
CAGAGGTGGCGAAACCCGACAGGACTATAAAGATACCAGGCGTTTCCCCCTGGAAGCTCCCTCGTGCGCT
CTCCTGTTCCGACCCTGCCGCTTACCGGATACCTGTCCGCCTTTCTCCCTTCGGGAAGCGTGGCGCTTTC
TCATAGCTCACGCTGTAGGTATCTCAGTTCGGTGTAGGTCGTTCGCTCCAAGCTGGGCTGTGTGCACGAA
CCCCCCGTTCAGCCCGACCGCTGCGCCTTATCCGGTAACTATCGTCTTGAGTCCAACCCGGTAAGACACG
ACTTATCGCCACTGGCAGCAGCCACTGGTAACAGGATTAGCAGAGCGAGGTATGTAGGCGGTGCTACAGA
GTTCTTGAAGTGGTGGCCTAACTACGGCTACACTAGAAGAACAGTATTTGGTATCTGCGCTCTGCTGAAG
CCAGTTACCTTCGGAAAAAGAGTTGGTAGCTCTTGATCCGGCAAACAAACCACCGCTGGTAGCGGTGGTT
TTTTTGTTTGCAAGCAGCAGATTACGCGCAGAAAAAAAGGATCTCAAGAAGATCCTTTGATCTTTTCTAC
GGGGTCTGACGCTCAGTGGAACGAAAACTCACGTTAAGGGATTTTGGTCATGAGATTATCAAAAAGGATC
TTCACCTAGATCCTTTTAAATTAAAAATGAAGTTTTAAATCAATCTAAAGTATATATGAGTAAACTTGGT
CTGACAGTTACCAATGCTTAATCAGTGAGGCACCTATCTCAGCGATCTGTCTATTTCGTTCATCCATAGT
TGCCTGACTCCCCGTCGTGTAGATAACTACGATACGGGAGGGCTTACCATCTGGCCCCAGTGCTGCAATG
ATACCGCGAGACCCACGCTCACCGGCTCCAGATTTATCAGCAATAAACCAGCCAGCCGGAAGGGCCGAGC
GCAGAAGTGGTCCTGCAACTTTATCCGCCTCCATCCAGTCTATTAATTGTTGCCGGGAAGCTAGAGTAAG
TAGTTCGCCAGTTAATAGTTTGCGCAACGTTGTTGCCATTGCTACAGGCATCGTGGTGTCACGCTCGTCG
TTTGGTATGGCTTCATTCAGCTCCGGTTCCCAACGATCAAGGCGAGTTACATGATCCCCCATGTTGTGCA
AAAAAGCGGTTAGCTCCTTCGGTCCTCCGATCGTTGTCAGAAGTAAGTTGGCCGCAGTGTTATCACTCAT
GGTTATGGCAGCACTGCATAATTCTCTTACTGTCATGCCATCCGTAAGATGCTTTTCTGTGACTGGTGAG
TACTCAACCAAGTCATTCTGAGAATAGTGTATGCGGCGACCGAGTTGCTCTTGCCCGGCGTCAATACGGG
ATAATACCGCGCCACATAGCAGAACTTTAAAAGTGCTCATCATTGGAAAACGTTCTTCGGGGCGAAAACT
CTCAAGGATCTTACCGCTGTTGAGATCCAGTTCGATGTAACCCACTCGTGCACCCAACTGATCTTCAGCA
TCTTTTACTTTCACCAGCGTTTCTGGGTGAGCAAAAACAGGAAGGCAAAATGCCGCAAAAAAGGGAATAA
GGGCGACACGGAAATGTTGAATACTCATACTCTTCCTTTTTCAATATTATTGAAGCATTTATCAGGGTTA
TTGTCTCATGAGCGGATACATATTTGAATGTATTTAGAAAAATAAACAAATAGGGGTTCCGCGCACATTT
CCCCGAAAAGTGCCACCTGACGTCGACGGATCGGGAGATCTCCCGATCCCCTATGGTGCACTCTCAGTAC
AATCTGCTCTGATGCCGCATAGTTAAGCCAGTATCTGCTCCCTGCTTGTGTGTTGGAGGTC
