>Addgene plasmid #145168 | pcDNA3-sACE2v5-Fc(IgG1) | addgene partial sequence | sequence record 288223 | T7 5'-TAATACGACTCACTATAGGG-3'
GCTCTTCCTGGCTCCTTCTCAGCCTTGTTGCTGTAACTGCTGCTCAGTCCACCATTGAGGAACAGGTCAA
GACATTTTTGGACAAGTTTAACCACGAAGCCGAAGACCTGTTCTATCAAAGTTCACTTGCTTCTTGGAAT
TATAACACCAATATTACTGAAGAGAATGTCCAAAACATGAATAATGCTGGGGACAAATGGTCTGCCTTTT
TAAAGGAACAGTCCACACTTGCCCAAATGTATCCACTACAAGAAATTCAGAATCTCCAAGTCAAGCTTCA
GCTGCAGGCTCTTCAGCAAAATGGGTCTTCAGTGCTCTCAGAAGACAAGAGCAAACGGTTGAACACAATT
CTAAATACAATGAGCACCATCTACAGTACTGGAAAAGTTTGTAACCCAGATAATCCACAAGAATGCTTAT
TACTTGAACCAGGTTTGAATGAAATAATGGCAAACAGTTTAGACTACAATGAGAGGCTCTGGGCTTGGGA
AAGCTGGAGATCTGAGGTCGGCAAGCAGCTGAGGCCATTATATGAAGAGTATGTGGTCTTGAAAAATGAG
ATGGCAAGAGCAAATCATTATGAGGACTATGGGGATTATTGGAGAGGAGACTATGAAGTAAATGGGGTAG
ATGGCTATGACTACAGCCGCGGCCAGTTGATTGAAGATGTGGAACATACCTTTGAAGAGATTAAACCATT
ATATGAACATCTTCATGCCTATGTGAGGGCAAAGTTGATGAATGCCTATCCTTCCTATATCAGTCCAATT
GGATGCCTCCCTGCTCATTTGCTTGGTGA
