>Addgene plasmid #145168 | pcDNA3-sACE2v5-Fc(IgG1) | addgene partial sequence | sequence record 288225 | BGH-rev 5'-TAGAAGGCACAGTCGAGG-3'
CTAGACTCGAGTTATCATTTACCCGGAGACAGGGAGAGGCTCTTCTGCGTGTAGTGGTTGTGCAGAGCCT
CGTGCATCACGGAGCATGAGAAGACGTTCCCCTGCTGCCACCTGCTCTTGTCCACGGTGAGCTTGCTGTA
GAGGAAGAAGGAGCCGTCGGAGTCCAGCACGGGAGGCGTGGTCTTGTAGTTGTTCTCCGGCTGCCCATTG
CTCTCCCACTCCACGGCGATGTCGCTGGGATAGAAGCCTTTGACCAGGCAGGTCAGGCTGACCTGGTTCT
TGGTCATCTCCTCCCGGGATGGGGGCAGGGTGTACACCTGTGGTTCTCGGGGCTGCCCTTTGGCTTTGGA
GATGGTTTTCTCGATGGGGGCTGGGAGGGCTTTGTTGGAGACCTTGCACTTGTACTCCTTGCCATTCAGC
CAGTCCTGGTGCAGGACGGTGAGGACGCTGACCACACGGTACGTGCTGTTGTACTGCTCCTCCCGCGGCT
TTGTCTTGGCATTATGCACCTCCACGCCGTCCACGTACCAGTTGAACTTGACCTCAGGGTCTTCGTGGCT
CACGTCCACCACCACGCATGTGACCTCAGGGGTCCGGGAGATCATGAGGGTGTCCTTGGGTTTTGGGGGG
AAGAGGAAGACTGACGGTCCCCCCAGGAGTTCAGGTGCTGGGCACGGTGGGCATGTGTGAGTTTTGTCGG
ATCCGTCTGCATATGGACTCCAGTCGGTACTCCATCCCACAAAAGAATTCTTGTTCTGGTCTTTCAGCCA
GGTAAATAAGGGCTCAAAGTAGTTGAGCAGTGGCCTTACATTCATGTTCTTTGCTCCTACAACATTTTCC
AATGCTAGGGTCCAGGGTTCTGATTTTCCAAGCCTCAGCATATTGAACAGTTTCTGTCCAGCTTCTGTAG
AGTTTGA
